>Addgene plasmid #211588 | Anti-Kv8.2 K+ channel [N448/50R] | addgene full sequence | sequence record 418254 | Addgene NGS Result
CATGATTACGCCAAGCTCTAGCTAGAGGTCGACCAATTCTCATGTTTGACAGCTTATCATCGCAGATCCG
GGCAACGTTGTTGCCATTGCTGCAGGCGCAGAACTGGTAGGTATGGAAGATCTATACATTGAATCAATAT
TGGCAATTAGCCATATTAGTCATTGGTTATATAGCATAAATCAATATTGGCTATTGGCCATTGCATACGT
TGTATCTATATCATAATATGTACATTTATATTGGCTCATGTCCAATATGACCGCCATGTTGACATTGATT
ATTGACTAGTTATTAATAGTAATCAATTACGGGGTCATTAGTTCATAGCCCATATATGGAGTTCCGCGTT
ACATAACTTACGGTAAATGGCCCGCCTGGCTGACCGCCCAACGACCCCCGCCCATTGACGTCAATAATGA
CGTATGTTCCCATAGTAACGCCAATAGGGACTTTCCATTGACGTCAATGGGTGGAGTATTTACGGTAAAC
TGCCCACTTGGCAGTACATCAAGTGTATCATATGCCAAGTCCGCCCCCTATTGACGTCAATGACGGTAAA
TGGCCCGCCTGGCATTATGCCCAGTACATGACCTTACGGGACTTTCCTACTTGGCAGTACATCTACGTAT
TAGTCATCGCTATTACCATGGTGATGCGGTTTTGGCAGTACACCAATGGGCGTGGATAGCGGTTTGACTC
ACGGGGATTTCCAAGTCTCCACCCCATTGACGTCAATGGGAGTTTGTTTTGGCACCAAAATCAACGGGAC
TTTCCAAAATGTCGTAATAACCCCGCCCCGTTGACGCAAATGGGCGGTAGGCGTGTACGGTGGGAGGTCT
ATATAAGCAGAGCTCGTTTAGTGAACCGTCAGATCCTCACTCTCTTCCGCATCGCTGTCTGCGAGGGCCA
GCTGTTGGGCTCGCGGTTGAGGACAAACTCTTCGCGGTCTTTCCAGTACTCTTGGATCGGAAACCCGTCG
GCCTCCGAACGGTACTCCGCCACCGAGGGACCTGAGCGAGTCCGCATCGACCGGATCGGAAAACCTCTCG
AGAAAGGCGTCTAACCAGTCACAGTCGCAAGGTAGGCTGAGCACCGTGGCGGGCGGCAGCGGGTGGCGGT
CGGGGTTGTTTCTGGCGGAGGTGCTGCTGATGATGTAATTAAAGTAGGCGGTCTTGAGACGGCGGATGGT
CGAGGTGAGGTGTGGCAGGCTTGAGATCCAGCTGTTGGGGTGAGTACTCCCTCTCAAAAGCGGGCATTAC
TTCTGCGCTAAGATTGTCAGTTTCCAAAAACGAGGAGGATTTGATATTCACCTGGCCCGATCTGGCCATA
CACTTGAGTGACAATGACATCCACTTTGCCTTTCTCTCCACAGGTGTCCACTCCCAGGTCCAAGTTTGCC
ACCATGGAGTTTCAGACCCAGGTACTCATGTCCCTGCTGCTCTGCATGTCTGGTGCGGCCGCAGATGTTT
TGATGACCCAGACTCCACTCACTTTGTCGGTTACCATTGGACAACCAGCCTCCATCTCTTGCAAGTCAAG
TCAGAGCCTCTTAGATAGTGATGGAAAGACATATTTGAATTGGTTGTTACAGAGGCCAGGCCAGTCTCCA
AAGCGCCTAATCTATCTGGTGTCTAAACTGGACTCTGGAGTCCCTGACAGGTTCACTGGCAGTGGATCAG
GGACAGATTTCACACTGAAAATCAGCAGAGTGGAGGCTGAGGATTTGGGAGTTTATTATTGCTGGCAAGG
TACACATTTTCCCACGTTCGGTGCTGGGACCAAGCTGGAGCTGAAACGGGCTGATGCTGCACCAACTGTA
TCCATCTTCCCACCATCCAGTGAGCAGTTAACATCTGGAGGTGCCTCAGTCGTGTGCTTCTTGAACAACT
TCTACCCCAAAGACATCAATGTCAAGTGGAAGATTGATGGCAGTGAACGACAAAATGGCGTCCTGAACAG
TTGGACTGATCAGGACAGCAAAGACAGCACCTACAGCATGAGCAGCACCCTCACGTTGACCAAGGACGAG
TATGAACGACATAACAGCTATACCTGTGAGGCCACTCACAAGACATCAACTTCACCCATTGTCAAGAGCT
TCAACAGGAATGAGTGTTAGAGACAAAGGTCCTGAGACGCCACCACCAGCTCCCCAGCTCCATCCTATCT
TCCCTTCTAAGGTCTTGGAGGCTTCCCCACGAGCGACCTACCACTGTTGCGGTGCTCCAAACCTCCTCCC
CACCTCCTTCTCCTCCTCCTCCCTTTCCTTGGCTTTTATCATGCTAATATTTGCAGAAAATATTCAATAA
AGTGAGTCTTTGCACTTGATAGTTATTAATAGTAATCAATTACGGGGTCATTAGTTCATAGCCCATATAT
GGAGTTCCGCGTTACATAACTTACGGTAAATGGCCCGCCTGGCTGACCGCCCAACGACCCCCGCCCATTG
ACGTCAATAATGACGTATGTTCCCATAGTAACGCCAATAGGGACTTTCCATTGACGTCAATGGGTGGAGT
ATTTACGGTAAACTGCCCACTTGGCAGTACATCAAGTGTATCATATGCCAAGTCCGCCCCCTATTGACGT
CAATGACGGTAAATGGCCCGCCTGGCATTATGCCCAGTACATGACCTTACGGGACTTTCCTACTTGGCAG
TACATCTACGTATTAGTCATCGCTATTACCATGGTGATGCGGTTTTGGCAGTACACCAATGGGCGTGGAT
AGCGGTTTGACTCACGGGGATTTCCAAGTCTCCACCCCATTGACGTCAATGGGAGTTTGTTTTGGCACCA
AAATCAACGGGACTTTCCAAAATGTCGTAATAACCCCGCCCCGTTGACGCAAATGGGCGGTAGGCGTGTA
CGGTGGGAGGTCTATATAAGCAGAGCTCGTTTAGTGAACCGTCAGATCCTCACTCTCTTCCGCATCGCTG
TCTGCGAGGGCCAGCTGTTGGGCTCGCGGTTGAGGACAAACTCTTCGCGGTCTTTCCAGTACTCTCGGAT
CGGAAACCCGTCGGCCTCCGAACGGTACTCCGCCACCGAGGGACCTGAGCGAGTCCGCATCGACCGGATC
GGAAAACCTCTCGAGAAAGGCGTCTAACCAGTCACAGTCGCAAGGTAGGCTGAGCACCGTGGCGGGCGGC
AGCGGGTGGCGGTCGGGGTTGTTTCTGGCGGAGGTGCTGCTGATGATGTAATTAAAGTAGGCGGTCTTGA
GACGGCGGATGGTCGAGGTGAGGTGTGGCAGGCTTGAGATCCAGCTGTTGGGGTGAGTACTCCCTCTCAA
AAGCGGGCATTACTTCTGCGCTAAGATTGTCAGTTTCCAAAAACGAGGAGGATTTGATATTCACCTAGCC
CGATCTGGCCATACACTTGAGTGACAATGACATCCACTTTGCCTTTCTCTCCACAGGTGTCCACTCCCAG
GCCACCATGAAGCTGCCTGTTCTGCTAGTGGTGCTGCTATTGTTCACGAGTCCAGCCTCAAGCAGTGAAG
TGATGCTGGTGGAGTCTGGGGGAGGCTTAGTGAAGCCTGGAGGGTCCCTGAAACTCTCCTGTGCAGCCTC
TGGATTCACTTTCAGTAACTTTGCCCTGTCTTGGGTTCGTCAGACTCCGGAGAAGAGGCTGGAGTGGGTC
GCAACCATTAGTAGTGGTGGTAGTTACACCTACTATCCAGACAGTGTGAAGGGGCGATTCACCATCTCCA
GAGACAATGCCAAGAACACCCTGTATTTGCAAATGAGCAGTCTGAGGTCTGAGGACACGGCCATGTATTT
CTGTGCAAGCGATGGTTACTACGGGTCTTACTGGGGCCAAGGGACTCTGGTCACTGTCTCTGCAGCGCGC
CCAACAGCCCCATCGGTCTATCCACTGGCCCCTGTGTGTGGAGATACAACTGGCTCCTCGGTGACTCTAG
GATGCCTGGTCAAGGGTTATTTCCCTGAGCCAGTGACCTTGACCTGGAACTCTGGATCCCTGTCCAGTGG
TGTGCACACCTTCCCAGCTGTCCTGCAGTCTGACCTCTACACCCTCAGCAGCTCAGTGACTGTAACCTCG
AGCACCTGGCCCAGCCAGTCCATCACCTGCAATGTGGCCCACCCGGCAAGCAGCACCAAGGTGGACAAGA
AAATTGAGCCCAGAGGGCCCACAATCAAGCCCTGTCCTCCATGCAAATGCCCAGCACCTAACCTCTTGGG
TGGACCATCCGTCTTCATCTTCCCTCCAAAGATCAAGGATGTACTCATGATCTCCCTGAGCCCCATAGTC
ACATGTGTGGTGGTGGATGTGAGCGAGGATGACCCAGATGTCCAGATCAGCTGGTTTGTGAACAACGTGG
AAGTACACACAGCTCAGACACAAACCCATAGAGAGGATTACAACAGTACTCTCCGGGTGGTCAGTGCCCT
CCCCATCCAGCACCAGGACTGGATGAGTGGCAAGGAGTTCAAATGCAAGGTCAACAACAAAGACCTCCCA
GCGCCCATCGAGAGAACCATCTCAAAACCCAAAGGGTCAGTAAGAGCTCCACAGGTATATGTCTTGCCTC
CACCAGAAGAAGAGATGACTAAGAAACAGGTCACTCTGACCTGCATGGTCACAGACTTCATGCCTGAAGA
CATTTACGTGGAGTGGACCAACAACGGGAAAACAGAGCTAAACTACAAGAACACTGAACCAGTCCTGGAC
TCTGATGGTTCTTACTTCATGTACAGCAAGCTGAGAGTGGAAAAGAAGAACTGGGTGGAAAGAAATAGCT
ACTCCTGTTCAGTGGTCCACGAGGGTCTGCACAATCACCACACGACTAAGAGCTTCTCCCGGACTCCGGG
TAAATGATCTAGACACGTGATTAATTAAGGATCCCCCGACCTCGACCTCTGGCTAATAAAGGAAATTTAT
TTTCATTGCAATAGTGTGTTGGAATTTTTTGTGTCTCTCACTCGGAAGGACATATGGGAGGGCAAATCAT
TTGGTCGAGATCCCTCGGAGATCTCTAGCTAGAGGATCGATCCCCGCCCCGGACGAACTAAACCTGACTA
CGACATCTCTGCCCCTTCTTCGCGGGGCAGTGCATGTAATCCCTTCAGTTGGTTGGTACAACTTGCCAAC
TGGGCCCTGTTCCACATGTGACACGGGGGGGGACCAAACACAAAGGGGTTCTCTGACTGTAGTTGACATC
CTTATAAATGGATGTGCACATTTGCCAACACTGAGTGGCTTTCATCCTGGAGCAGACTTTGCAGTCTGTG
GACTGCAACACAACATTGCCTTTATGTGTAACTCTTGGCTGAAGCTCTTACACCAATGCTGGGGGACATG
TACCTCCCAGGGGCCCAGGAAGACTACGGGAGGCTACACCAACGTCAATCAGAGGGGCCTGTGTAGCTAC
CGATAAGCGGACCCTCAAGAGGGCATTAGCAATAGTGTTTATAAGGCCCCCTTGTTAACCCTAAACGGGT
AGCATATGCTTCCCGGGTAGTAGTATATACTATCCAGACTAACCCTAATTCAATAGCATATGTTACCCAA
CGGGAAGCATATGCTATCGAATTAGGGTTAGTAAAAGGGTCCTAAGGAACAGCGATATCTCCCACCCCAT
GAGCTGTCACGGTTTTATTTACATGGGGTCAGGATTCCACGAGGGTAGTGAACCATTTTAGTCACAAGGG
CAGTGGCTGAAGATCAAGGAGCGGGCAGTGAACTCTCCTGAATCTTCGCCTGCTTCTTCATTCTCCTTCG
TTTAGCTAATAGAATAACTGCTGAGTTGTGAACAGTAAGGTGTATGTGAGGTGCTCGAAAACAAGGTTTC
AGGTGACGCCCCCAGAATAAAATTTGGACGGGGGGTTCAGTGGTGGCATTGTGCTATGACACCAATATAA
CCCTCACAAACCCCTTGGGCAATAAATACTAGTGTAGGAATGAAACATTCTGAATATCTTTAACAATAGA
AATCCATGGGGTGGGGACAAGCCGTAAAGACTGGATGTCCATCTCACACGAATTTATGGCTATGGGCAAC
ACATAATCCTAGTGCAATATGATACTGGGGTTATTAAGATGTGTCCCAGGCAGGGACCAAGACAGGTGAA
CCATGTTGTTACACTCTATTTGTAACAAGGGGAAAGAGAGTGGACGCCGACAGCAGCGGACTCCACTGGT
TGTCTCTAACACCCCCGAAAATTAAACGGGGCTCCACGCCAATGGGGCCCATAAACAAAGACAAGTGGCC
ACTCTTTTTTTTGAAATTGTGGAGTGGGGGCACGCGTCAGCCCCCACACGCCGCCCTGCGGTTTTGGACT
GTAAAATAAGGGTGTAATAACTTGGCTGATTGTAACCCCGCTAACCACTGCGGTCAAACCACTTGCCCAC
AAAACCACTAATGGCACCCCGGGGAATACCTGCATAAGTAGGTGGGCGGGCCAAGATAGGGGCGCGATTG
CTGCGATCTGGAGGACAAATTACACACACTTGCGCCTGAGCGCCAAGCACAGGGTTGTTGGTCCTCATAT
TCACGAGGTCGCTGAGAGCACGGTGGGCTAATGTTGCCATGGGTAGCATATACTACCCAAATATCTGGAT
AGCATATGCTATCCTAATCTATATCTGGGTAGCATAGGCTATCCTAATCTATATCTGGGTAGCATATGCT
ATCCTAATCTATATCTGGGTAGTATATGCTATCCTAATTTATATCTGGGTAGCATAGGCTATCCTAATCT
ATATCTGGGTAGCATATGCTATCCTAATCTATATCTGGGTAGTATATGCTATCCTAATCTGTATCCGGGT
AGCATATGCTATCCTAATAGAGATTAGGGTAGTATATGCTATCCTAATTTATATCTGGGTAGCATATACT
ACCCAAATATCTGGATAGCATATGCTATCCTAATCTATATCTGGGTAGCATATGCTATCCTAATCTATAT
CTGGGTAGCATAGGCTATCCTAATCTATATCTGGGTAGCATATGCTATCCTAATCTATATCTGGGTAGTA
TATGCTATCCTAATTTATATCTGGGTAGCATAGGCTATCCTAATCTATATCTGGGTAGCATATGCTATCC
TAATCTATATCTGGGTAGTATATGCTATCCTAATCTGTATCCGGGTAGCATATGCTATCCTCATGATAAG
CTGTCAAACATGAGAATTTTCTTGAAGACGAAAGGGCCTCGTGATACGCCTATTTTTATAGGTTAATGTC
ATGATAATAATGGTTTCTTAGACGTCAGGTGGCACTTTTCGGGGAAATGTGCGCGGAACCCCTATTTGTT
TATTTTTCTAAATACATTCAAATATGTATCCGCTCATGAGACAATAACCCTGATAAATGCTTCAATAATA
TTGAAAAAGGAAGAGTATGAGTATTCAACATTTCCGTGTCGCCCTTATTCCCTTTTTTGCGGCATTTTGC
CTTCCTGTTTTTGCTCACCCAGAAACGCTGGTGAAAGTAAAAGATGCTGAAGATCAGTTGGGTGCACGAG
TGGGTTACATCGAACTGGATCTCAACAGCGGTAAGATCCTTGAGAGTTTTCGCCCCGAAGAACGTTTTCC
AATGATGAGCACTTTTAAAGTTCTGCTATGTGGCGCGGTATTATCCCGTGTTGACGCCGGGCAAGAGCAA
CTCGGTCGCCGCATACACTATTCTCAGAATGACTTGGTTGAGTACTCACCAGTCACAGAAAAGCATCTTA
CGGATGGCATGACAGTAAGAGAATTATGCAGTGCTGCCATAACCATGAGTGATAACACTGCGGCCAACTT
ACTTCTGACAACGATCGGAGGACCGAAGGAGCTAACCGCTTTTTTGCACAACATGGGGGATCATGTAACT
CGCCTTGATCGTTGGGAACCGGAGCTGAATGAAGCCATACCAAACGACGAGCGTGACACCACGATGCCTG
CAGCAATGGCAACAACGTTGCGCAAACTATTAACTGGCGAACTACTTACTCTAGCTTCCCGGCAACAATT
AATAGACTGGATGGAGGCGGATAAAGTTGCAGGACCACTTCTGCGCTCGGCCCTTCCGGCTGGCTGGTTT
ATTGCTGATAAATCTGGAGCCGGTGAGCGTGGGTCTCGCGGTATCATTGCAGCACTGGGGCCAGATGGTA
AGCCCTCCCGTATCGTAGTTATCTACACGACGGGGAGTCAGGCAACTATGGATGAACGAAATAGACAGAT
CGCTGAGATAGGTGCCTCACTGATTAAGCATTGGTAACTGTCAGACCAAGTTTACTCATATATACTTTAG
ATTGATTTAAAACTTCATTTTTAATTTAAAAGGATCTAGGTGAAGATCCTTTTTGATAATCTCATGACCA
AAATCCCTTAACGTGAGTTTTCGTTCCACTGAGCGTCAGACCCCGTAGAAAAGATCAAAGGATCTTCTTG
AGATCCTTTTTTTCTGCGCGTAATCTGCTGCTTGCAAACAAAAAAACCACCGCTACCAGCGGTGGTTTGT
TTGCCGGATCAAGAGCTACCAACTCTTTTTCCGAAGGTAACTGGCTTCAGCAGAGCGCAGATACCAAATA
CTGTTCTTCTAGTGTAGCCGTAGTTAGGCCACCACTTCAAGAACTCTGTAGCACCGCCTACATACCTCGC
TCTGCTAATCCTGTTACCAGTGGCTGCTGCCAGTGGCGATAAGTCGTGTCTTACCGGGTTGGACTCAAGA
CGATAGTTACCGGATAAGGCGCAGCGGTCGGGCTGAACGGGGGGTTCGTGCACACAGCCCAGCTTGGAGC
GAACGACCTACACCGAACTGAGATACCTACAGCGTGAGCTATGAGAAAGCGCCACGCTTCCCGAAGGGAG
AAAGGCGGACAGGTATCCGGTAAGCGGCAGGGTCGGAACAGGAGAGCGCACGAGGGAGCTTCCAGGGGGA
AACGCCTGGTATCTTTATAGTCCTGTCGGGTTTCGCCACCTCTGACTTGAGCGTCGATTTTTGTGATGCT
CGTCAGGGGGGCGGAGCCTATGGAAAAACGCCAGCAACGCGGCCTTTTTACGGTTCCTGGCCTTTTGCTG
GCCTTTTGCTCACATGTTCTTTCCTGCGTTATCCCCTGATTCTGTGGATAACCGTATTACCGCCTTTGAG
TGAGCTGATACCGCTCGCCGCAGCCGAACGACCGAGCGCAGCGAGTCAGTGAGCGAGGAAGCGGAAGAGC
GCCCAATACGCAAACCGCCTCTCCCCGCGCGTTGGCCGATTCATTAATGCAGCTGGCACGACAGGTTTCC
CGACTGGAAAGCGGGCAGTGAGCGCAACGCAATTAATGTGAGTTAGCTCACTCATTAGGCACCCCAGGCT
TTACACTTTATGCTTCCGGCTCGTATGTTGTGTGGAATTGTGAGCGGATAACAATTTCACACAGGAAACA
GCTATGAC
Features (pLannotate 1.2.2; 27 found; start..end, strand, type, name):
     46..62      +  promoter       tet promoter (fragment): E. coli promoter for tetracycline efflux protein gene
     72..97      -  CDS            bla(M) (fragment): β-lactamase lacking the signal sequence; bla(M); allows cytosolic expression of β-lactamase
    271..650     +  enhancer       CMV enhancer: human cytomegalovirus immediate early enhancer
    652..851     +  promoter       CMV promoter: human cytomegalovirus (CMV) immediate early promoter
    919..957     +  misc_feature   Ad SA (fragment): adenovirus major late transcript splice acceptor (Friedrich and Soriano, 1991)
    990..1199    -  CDS            PTP (fragment): TERM_ADE02 - Experimental evidence at protein level: Swiss-Prot protein existence level 1. Protein covalently bound to the viral DNA that acts as a primer for viral genomic replication by DNA strand displacement. Assembles on the viral origin of replication in an initiation complex with viral polymerase, DBP, host NFIA and host POU2F1/OCT1. During initiation, the polymerase covalently couples the first dCTP with Ser- 580 of pTP. The terminal protein stimulates the template activity over 20 fold compared to protein-free templates. Neo-synthesized viral genomes are linked to two preterminal prot
   1230..1319    +  intron         chimeric intron (fragment): chimera between introns from adenovirus and immunoglobulin heavy chain genes
   1338..1384    +  CDS            IgH signal sequence (fragment): signal sequence from the mouse immunoglobulin heavy chain variable region
   1464..1799    +  CDS            KV2A7_MOUSE: Experimental evidence at protein level: Swiss-Prot protein existence level 1. From Mus musculus (Mouse).
   1797..2117    +  CDS            Igkc: IGKC_MOUSE - Experimental evidence at protein level: Swiss-Prot protein existence level 1. From Mus musculus (Mouse).
   2330..2693    +  enhancer       CMV enhancer: human cytomegalovirus immediate early enhancer
   2695..2894    +  promoter       CMV promoter: human cytomegalovirus (CMV) immediate early promoter
   2962..3000    +  misc_feature   Ad SA (fragment): adenovirus major late transcript splice acceptor (Friedrich and Soriano, 1991)
   3033..3242    -  CDS            PTP (fragment): TERM_ADE02 - Experimental evidence at protein level: Swiss-Prot protein existence level 1. Protein covalently bound to the viral DNA that acts as a primer for viral genomic replication by DNA strand displacement. Assembles on the viral origin of replication in an initiation complex with viral polymerase, DBP, host NFIA and host POU2F1/OCT1. During initiation, the polymerase covalently couples the first dCTP with Ser- 580 of pTP. The terminal protein stimulates the template activity over 20 fold compared to protein-free templates. Neo-synthesized viral genomes are linked to two preterminal prot
   3273..3362    +  intron         chimeric intron (fragment): chimera between introns from adenovirus and immunoglobulin heavy chain genes
   3381..3427    +  CDS            IgH signal sequence (fragment): signal sequence from the mouse immunoglobulin heavy chain variable region
   3497..4192    +  CDS            HVM63_MOUSE: Experimental evidence at protein level: Swiss-Prot protein existence level 1. Anti-influenza H3N2 neuraminidase antibody. From Mus musculus (Mouse).
   4139..4834    +  CDS            Fc tag: CH2 and CH3 domains of the mouse IgG2a heavy chain plus the hinge region
   4885..4940    +  polyA_signal   β-globin poly(A) signal: rabbit β-globin polyadenylation signal (Gil and Proudfoot, 1987)
   5454..7135    -  rep_origin     oriP (fragment): Epstein-Barr virus oriP replication origin (Yates et al., 2000)
   7262..7366    +  promoter       AmpR promoter: bla
   7367..8227    +  CDS            AmpR: β-lactamase; bla; confers resistance to ampicillin, carbenicillin, and related antibiotics
   8398..8986    +  rep_origin     ori: high-copy-number ColE1/pMB1/pBR322/pUC origin of replication
   9169..9261    +  CDS            lacI (fragment): lac repressor; lacI; The lac repressor binds to the lac operator to inhibit transcription in E. coli. This inhibition can be relieved by adding lactose or isopropyl-β-D-thiogalactopyranoside (IPTG).
   9274..9295    +  protein_bind   CAP binding site: CAP binding activates transcription in the presence of cAMP. E. coli catabolite activator protein
   9310..9340    +  promoter       lac promoter: promoter for the E. coli lac operon
   9348..9364    +  protein_bind   lac operator: The lac repressor binds to the lac operator to inhibit transcription in E. coli. This inhibition can be relieved by adding lactose or isopropyl-β-D-thiogalactopyranoside (IPTG). lac repressor encoded by lacI
