[The description below was written by a language model from this plasmid's Addgene catalogue record and pLannotate feature annotations shown in this document.]
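Description:
Anti-Kv8.2 K+ channel [N448/50R] is a mammalian expression plasmid that encodes a recombinant mouse monoclonal antibody (R-mAb) of the IgG2a isotype directed against the rat Kv8.2 potassium channel subunit (Kcnv2). The variable regions derive from the sequenced hybridoma N448/50 and were placed by Gibson cloning into the P1316-IgG2a backbone, part of which comes from the pTT3 vector. The sequenced plasmid is 9,388 nt. In bacteria it is maintained at high copy through a ColE1/pUC-type origin and selected with ampicillin via the AmpR β-lactamase gene. Short remnants of lac regulatory elements, a tet promoter and a bla fragment are also annotated and appear to be backbone carry-over.

The payload is a dual-CMV arrangement in which light and heavy chains are expressed from the same plasmid in two tandem cassettes. Each cassette has a CMV enhancer and promoter followed by adenovirus-derived leader and splice sequences with a chimeric intron fragment, which typically boost mRNA processing and expression. The annotated adenoviral terminal protein fragments on the opposite strand most likely reflect this leader region rather than an expressed gene. An immunoglobulin signal sequence then directs secretion. The first cassette encodes a mouse kappa variable region joined to the kappa constant domain. The second encodes a mouse heavy chain variable region continuing into the IgG2a constant region, including the hinge, CH2 and CH3, and is followed by a rabbit β-globin poly(A) signal. No polyadenylation signal is annotated after the light chain. An Epstein-Barr virus oriP fragment can support episomal maintenance in cells expressing EBNA1, a common feature of high-yield transient expression systems. The plasmid is intended for transfection of mammalian cells to produce secreted, sequence-defined antibody for neuroscience research.
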