Addgene plasmid #211588: Anti-Kv8.2 K+ channel [N448/50R]
Purpose: Mammalian Expression Plasmid of anti-Kv8.2 K+ channel (Rat) IgG2a R-mAb. Derived from hybridoma N448/50.
Depositing lab: James Trimmer. Depositing organization: University of California, Davis. Publication: High-volume hybridoma sequencing on the NeuroMabSeq platform enables efficient generation of recombinant monoclonal antibodies and scFvs for neuroscience research. Mitchell KG, Gong B, Hunter SS, Burkart-Waco D, Gavira-O'Neill CE, Templeton KM, Goethel ME, Bzymek M, MacNiven LM, Murray KD, Settles ML, Froenicke L, Trimmer JS. Sci Rep. 2023 Sep 27;13(1):16200. doi: 10.1038/s41598-023-43233-4. PubMed 37758930.
Backbone
  Vector backbone: P1316-IgG2a
  Backbone manufacturer: Gavin Wright, Sanger; Yves Durocher, NRCC
  Backbone size w/o insert (bp): 5925
  Vector type: Mammalian Expression
Growth in bacteria
  Bacterial resistance: Ampicillin, 100 μg/mL
  Growth temperature: 37°C
  Growth strain: DH5alpha
  Copy number: High Copy
Gene/Insert
  Gene/Insert name: anti-Kv8.2 K+ channel (Rattus norvegicus) recombinant mouse monoclonal antibody.
  Species: M. musculus (mouse)
  Entrez Gene: Kcnv2
  Promoter: Dual CMV
  Cloning method: Gibson Cloning
Terms and licenses: Academic/Nonprofit Terms; Industry Terms: Not Available to Industry
Depositor comments: This is a recombinant monoclonal antibody RRID: AB_3073579Isotype: IgG2a. A portion of this plasmid was derived from a plasmid, pTT3, which was obtained from Yves Durocher, National Research Council of Canada- Biotechnology Research Institute.
How to cite: Anti-Kv8.2 K+ channel [N448/50R] was a gift from James Trimmer (Addgene plasmid # 211588 ; http://n2t.net/addgene:211588 ; RRID:Addgene_211588)
