>Addgene plasmid #211588 | Anti-Kv8.2 K+ channel [N448/50R] | depositor partial sequence | sequence record 412739 | mouse IgG Light Chain Variable Domain
ATGGAGTTTCAGACCCAGGTACTCATGTCCCTGCTGCTCTGCATGTCTGGTGCGGCCGCAGATGTTTTGA
TGACCCAGACTCCACTCACTTTGTCGGTTACCATTGGACAACCAGCCTCCATCTCTTGCAAGTCAAGTCA
GAGCCTCTTAGATAGTGATGGAAAGACATATTTGAATTGGTTGTTACAGAGGCCAGGCCAGTCTCCAAAG
CGCCTAATCTATCTGGTGTCTAAACTGGACTCTGGAGTCCCTGACAGGTTCACTGGCAGTGGATCAGGGA
CAGATTTCACACTGAAAATCAGCAGAGTGGAGGCTGAGGATTTGGGAGTTTATTATTGCTGGCAAGGTAC
ACATTTTCCCACGTTCGGTGCTGGGACCAAGCTGGAGCTGAAACGGGCTGATGCTGCACCAACTGTATCC
ATCTTCCCACCATCCAGTGAGCA
