>Addgene plasmid #211588 | Anti-Kv8.2 K+ channel [N448/50R] | depositor partial sequence | sequence record 412740 | mouse IgG Heavy Chain Variable Domain
ATGAAGCTGCCTGTTCTGCTAGTGGTGCTGCTATTGTTCACGAGTCCAGCCTCAAGCAGTGAAGTGATGC
TGGTGGAGTCTGGGGGAGGCTTAGTGAAGCCTGGAGGGTCCCTGAAACTCTCCTGTGCAGCCTCTGGATT
CACTTTCAGTAACTTTGCCCTGTCTTGGGTTCGTCAGACTCCGGAGAAGAGGCTGGAGTGGGTCGCAACC
ATTAGTAGTGGTGGTAGTTACACCTACTATCCAGACAGTGTGAAGGGGCGATTCACCATCTCCAGAGACA
ATGCCAAGAACACCCTGTATTTGCAAATGAGCAGTCTGAGGTCTGAGGACACGGCCATGTATTTCTGTGC
AAGCGATGGTTACTACGGGTCTTACTGGGGCCAAGGGACTCTGGTCACTGTCTCTGCAGCGCGCCCAACA
GCCCCATCGGTCTATCCACTGGCCCCTGTGTGTGGAGA
